>Addgene plasmid #50742 | pCMVMagFRET-1 | addgene full sequence | sequence record 327713 | Addgene NGS Result
TAGTTATTAATAGTAATCAATTACGGGGTCATTAGTTCATAGCCCATATATGGAGTTCCGCGTTACATAA
CTTACGGTAAATGGCCCGCCTGGCTGACCGCCCAACGACCCCCGCCCATTGACGTCAATAATGACGTATG
TTCCCATAGTAACGCCAATAGGGACTTTCCATTGACGTCAATGGGTGGAGTATTTACGGTAAACTGCCCA
CTTGGCAGTACATCAAGTGTATCATATGCCAAGTACGCCCCCTATTGACGTCAATGACGGTAAATGGCCC
GCCTGGCATTATGCCCAGTACATGACCTTATGGGACTTTCCTACTTGGCAGTACATCTACGTATTAGTCA
TCGCTATTACCATGGTGATGCGGTTTTGGCAGTACATCAATGGGCGTGGATAGCGGTTTGACTCACGGGG
ATTTCCAAGTCTCCACCCCATTGACGTCAATGGGAGTTTGTTTTGGCACCAAAATCAACGGGACTTTCCA
AAATGTCGTAACAACTCCGCCCCATTGACGCAAATGGGCGGTAGGCGTGTACGGTGGGAGGTCTATATAA
GCAGAGCTGGTTTAGTGAACCGTCAGATCCGCTAGCGCCGCCACCATGGGCCATATGGTGAGCAAGGGCG
AGGAGCTGTTCACCGGGGTGGTGCCCATCCTGGTCGAGCTGGACGGCGACGTAAACGGCCACAAGTTCAG
CGTGTCCGGCGAGGGCGAGGGCGATGCCACCTACGGCAAGCTGACCCTGAAGTTCATCTGCACCACCGGT
AAGCTGCCCGTGCCCTGGCCCACCCTCGTGACCACCCTGACCTGGGGCGTGCAGTGCTTCGCCCGCTACC
CCGACCACATGAAGCAGCACGACTTCTTCAAGTCCGCCATGCCCGAAGGCTACGTCCAGGAGCGCACCAT
CTTCTTCAAGGACGACGGCAACTACAAGACCCGCGCCGAGGTGAAGTTCGAGGGCGACACCCTGGTGAAC
CGCATCGAGCTGAAGGGCATCGACTTCAAGGAGGACGGCAACATCCTGGGGCACAAGCTGGAGTACAACG
CCATCAGCGACAACGTCTATATCACCGCCGACAAGCAGAAGAACGGCATCAAGGCCAACTTCAAGATCCG
CCACAACATCGAGGACGGCAGCGTGCAGCTCGCCGACCACTACCAGCAGAACACCCCCATCGGCGACGGC
CCCGTGCTGCTGCCCGACAACCACTACCTGAGCACCCAGTCCGCCCTGAGCAAAGACCCCAACGAGAAGC
GCGATCACATGGTCCTGCTGGAGTTCGTGACCGCCGCCGGGATCACTAGCGAGGAACAGAAACAAGAAAT
TAAAGATGCTTTTGAACTGTTTGATACAGACAAAGATGAAGCAATAGATTATCATGAACTGAAGGTGGCA
ATGAGAGCCTTGGGGTTTGATGTAAAAAAAGCTGATGTACTGAAGATTCTTAAAGATTATGACAGAGAAG
CCACAGGGAAAATCACCTTTGAAGATTTTAATGAAGTTGTGACAGACTGGATATTGGAAAGAGATGCCAT
GGTGAGCAAGGGCGAGGAGCTGTTCACCGGGGTGGTGCCCATCCTGGTCGAGCTGGACGGCGACGTAAAC
GGCCACAAGTTCAGCGTGTCCGGCGAGGGCGAGGGCGATGCCACCTACGGCAAGCTGACCCTGAAGTTCA
TCTGCACCACCGGCAAGCTGCCCGTGCCCTGGCCCACCCTCGTGACCACCTTCGGCTACGGCCTGATGTG
CTTCGCCCGCTACCCCGACCACATGAAGCAGCACGACTTCTTCAAGTCCGCCATGCCCGAAGGCTACGTC
CAGGAGCGCACCATCTTCTTCAAGGACGACGGCAACTACAAGACCCGCGCCGAGGTGAAGTTCGAGGGCG
ACACCCTGGTGAACCGCATCGAGCTGAAGGGCATCGACTTCAAGGAGGACGGCAACATCCTGGGGCACAA
GCTTGAGTACAACTACAACAGCCACAACGTCTATATCATGGCCGACAAGCAGAAGAACGGCATCAAGGTG
AACTTCAAGATCCGCCACAACATCGAGGACGGCAGCGTGCAGCTCGCCGACCACTACCAGCAGAACACCC
CCATCGGCGACGGCCCCGTGCTGCTGCCCGACAACCACTACCTGAGCTACCAGTCCGCCCTGAGCAAAGA
CCCCAACGAGAAGCGCGATCACATGGTCCTGCTGGAGTTCGTGACCGCCGCCGGGATCACTCTCGGCATG
GACGAGCTGTACAAGTAAAGCGGCCGCGACTCTAGATCATAATCAGCCATACCACATTTGTAGAGGTTTT
ACTTGCTTTAAAAAACCTCCCACACCTCCCCCTGAACCTGAAACATAAAATGAATGCAATTGTTGTTGTT
AACTTGTTTATTGCAGCTTATAATGGTTACAAATAAAGCAATAGCATCACAAATTTCACAAATAAAGCAT
TTTTTTCACTGCATTCTAGTTGTGGTTTGTCCAAACTCATCAATGTATCTTAAGGCGTAAATTGTAAGCG
TTAATATTTTGTTAAAATTCGCGTTAAATTTTTGTTAAATCAGCTCATTTTTTAACCAATAGGCCGAAAT
CGGCAAAATCCCTTATAAATCAAAAGAATAGACCGAGATAGGGT
[37 nt withheld, positions 2635-2671]
AAAGAACGTGGACTCCAACGTCAAAGG
[49 nt withheld, positions 2699-2747]
T
[91 nt withheld, positions 2749-2839]
G
[124 nt withheld, positions 2841-2964]
CAGGTGGCACTTTTCGGGGAAATGTGCGCGGAACCCCTATTTGTTTATTTTTCTAAATACATTCAAATAT
GTATCCGCTCATGAGACAATAACCCTGATAAATGCTTCAATAATATTGAAAAAGGAAGAGTCCTGAGGCG
GAAAGAACCAGCTGTGGAATGTGTGTCAGTTAGGGTGTGGAAAGTCCCCAGGCTCCCCAGCAGGCAGAAG
TATGCAAAGCATGCATCTCAATTAGTCAGCAACCAGGTGTGGAAAGTCCCCAGGCTCCCCAGCAGGCAGA
AGTATGCAAAGCATGCATCTCAATTAGTCAGCAACCATAGTCCCGCCCCTAACTCCGCCCATCCCGCCCC
TAACTCCGCCCAGTTCCGCCCATTCTCCGCCCCATGGCTGACTAATTTTTTTTATTTATGCAGAGGCCGA
GGCCGCCTCGGCCTCTGAGCTATTCCAGAAGTAGTGAGGAGGCTTTTTTGGAGGCCTAGGCTTTTGCAAA
GATCGATCAAGAGACAGGATGAGGATCGTTTCGCATGATTGAACAAGATGGATTGCACGCAGGTTCTCCG
GCCGCTTGGGTGGAGAGGCTATTCGGCTATGACTGGGCACAACAGACAATCGGCTGCTCTGATGCCGCCG
TGTTCCGGCTGTCAGCGCAGGGGCGCCCGGTTCTTTTTGTCAAGACCGACCTGTCCGGTGCCCTGAATGA
ACTGCAAGACGAGGCAGCGCGGCTATCGTGGCTGGCCACGACGGGCGTTCCTTGCGCAGCTGTGCTCGAC
GTTGTCACTGAAGCGGGAAGGGACTGGCTGCTATTGGGCGAAGTGCCGGGGCAGGATCTCCTGTCATCTC
ACCTTGCTCCTGCCGAGAAAGTATCCATCATGGCTGATGCAATGCGGCGGCTGCATACGCTTGATCCGGC
TACCTGCCCATTCGACCACCAAGCGAAACATCGCATCGAGCGAGCACGTACTCGGATGGAAGCCGGTCTT
GTCGATCAGGATGATCTGGACGAAGAGCATCAGGGGCTCGCGCCAGCCGAACTGTTCGCCAGGCTCAAGG
CGAGCATGCCCGACGGCGAGGATCTCGTCGTGACCCATGGCGATGCCTGCTTGCCGAATATCATGGTGGA
AAATGGCCGCTTTTCTGGATTCATCGACTGTGGCCGGCTGGGTGTGGCGGACCGCTATCAGGACATAGCG
TTGGCTACCCGTGATATTGCTGAAGAGCTTGGCGGCGAATGGGCTGACCGCTTCCTCGTGCTTTACGGTA
TCGCCGCTCCCGATTCGCAGCGCATCGCCTTCTATCGCCTTCTTGACGAGTTCTTCTGAGCGGGACTCTG
GGGTTCGAAATGACCGACCAAGCGACGCCCAACCTGCCATCACGAGATTTCGATTCCACCGCCGCCTTCT
ATGAAAGGTTGGGCTTCGGAATCGTTTTCCGGGACGCCGGCTGGATGATCCTCCAGCGCGGGGATCTCAT
GCTGGAGTTCTTCGCCCACCCTAGGGGGAGGCTAACTGAAACACGGAAGGAGACAATACCGGAAGGAACC
CGCGCTATGACGGCAATAAAAAGACAGAATAAAACGCACGGTGTTGGGTCGTTTGTTCATAAACGCGGGG
TTCGGTCCCAGGGCTGGCACTCTGTCGATACCCCACCGAGACCCCATTGGGGCCAATACGCCCGCGTTTC
TTCCTTTTCCCCACCCCACCCCCCAAGTTCGGGTGAAGGCCCAGGGCTCGCAGCCAACGTCGGGGCGGCA
GGCCCTGCCATAGCCTCAGGTTACTCATATATACTTTAGATTGATTTAAAACTTCATTTTTAATTTAAAA
GGATCTAGGTGAAGATCCTTTTTGATAATCTCATGACCAAAATCCCTTAACGTGAGTTTTCGTTCCACTG
AGCGTCAGACCCCGTAGAAAAGATCAAAGGATCTTCTTGAGATCCTTTTTTTCTGCGCGTAATCTGCTGC
TTGCAAACAAAAAAACCACCGCTACCAGCGGTGGTTTGTTTGCCGGATCAAGAGCTACCAACTCTTTTTC
CGAAGGTAACTGGCTTCAGCAGAGCGCAGATACCAAATACTGTTCTTCTAGTGTAGCCGTAGTTAGGCCA
CCACTTCAAGAACTCTGTAGCACCGCCTACATACCTCGCTCTGCTAATCCTGTTACCAGTGGCTGCTGCC
AGTGGCGATAAGTCGTGTCTTACCGGGTTGGACTCAAGACGATAGTTACCGGATAAGGCGCAGCGGTCGG
GCTGAACGGGGGGTTCGTGCACACAGCCCAGCTTGGAGCGAACGACCTACACCGAACTGAGATACCTACA
GCGTGAGCTATGAGAAAGCGCCACGCTTCCCGAAGGGAGAAAGGCGGACAGGTATCCGGTAAGCGGCAGG
GTCGGAACAGGAGAGCGCACGAGGGAGCTTCCAGGGGGAAACGCCTGGTATCTTTATAGTCCTGTCGGGT
TTCGCCACCTCTGACTTGAGCGTCGATTTTTGTGATGCTCGTCAGGGGGGCGGAGCCTATGGAAAAACGC
CAGCAACGCGGCCTTTTTACGGTTCCTGGCCTTTTGCTGGCCTTTTGCTCACATGTTCTTTCCTGCGTTA
TCCCCTGATTCTGTGGATAACCGTATTACCGCCATGCAT
Features (pLannotate 1.2.2; 15 found; start..end, strand, type, name):
     61..364     +  enhancer       CMV enhancer: human cytomegalovirus immediate early enhancer
    365..568     +  promoter       CMV promoter: human cytomegalovirus (CMV) immediate early promoter
    615..1307    +  CDS            Cerulean: Cerulean is a basic (constitutively fluorescent) cyan fluorescent protein published in 2004, derived from Aequorea victoria. It has low acid sensitivity.
   1308..1535    +  CDS            CETN3 (fragment): CETN3_HUMAN - Also known as CEN3. Experimental evidence at protein level: Swiss-Prot protein existence level 1. As a component of the TREX-2 complex, involved in the export of mRNAs to the cytoplasm through the nuclear pores. From Homo sapiens (Human).
   1539..2255    +  CDS            Citrine: Citrine is a basic (constitutively fluorescent) yellow fluorescent protein published in 2001, derived from Aequorea victoria. It has moderate acid sensitivity.
   2275..2358    +  CDS            large T antigen (fragment): large T antigen from SV40 (simian virus 40)
   2381..2502    +  polyA_signal   SV40 poly(A) signal: SV40 polyadenylation signal
   2536..2964    -  rep_origin     f1 ori (sequence partly withheld): f1 bacteriophage origin of replication; arrow indicates direction of (+) strand synthesis
   2991..3095    +  promoter       AmpR promoter: bla
   3097..3454    +  promoter       SV40 promoter: SV40 enhancer and early promoter
   3489..4283    +  CDS            NeoR/KanR: aminoglycoside phosphotransferase from Tn5; aph(3')-II (or nptII); confers resistance to neomycin, kanamycin, and G418 (Geneticin®)
   4304..4456    +  CDS            ble (fragment): BLE_KLEPN - Experimental evidence at protein level: Swiss-Prot protein existence level 1. Binding protein with a strong affinity to the bleomycin family of antibiotics. Binds to CL990; an antimitotic-antibiotic compound. From Klebsiella pneumoniae.
   4515..4562    +  polyA_signal   HSV TK poly(A) signal: herpes simplex virus thymidine kinase polyadenylation signal (Cole and Stacy, 1985)
   4653..4669    -  polyA_signal   bGH poly(A) signal (fragment): bovine growth hormone polyadenylation signal
   4891..5479    +  rep_origin     ori: high-copy-number ColE1/pMB1/pBR322/pUC origin of replication
