[The description below was written by a language model from this plasmid's Addgene catalogue record and pLannotate feature annotations shown in this document.]
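Description:
pCMVMagFRET-1 is a mammalian expression plasmid on a pCMV backbone (about 5.6 kb in the sequenced record) that produces MagFRET-1, a genetically encoded fluorescent sensor for magnesium ions, in the cytosol of mammalian cells. It replicates in bacteria from a high-copy ColE1/pUC-type origin and also carries an f1 phage origin. A single NeoR/KanR gene (Tn5 aminoglycoside phosphotransferase) serves both hosts. A bacterial bla-type promoter drives it for kanamycin selection in E. coli, and the adjacent SV40 enhancer/early promoter drives it in mammalian cells for G418 selection, with an HSV TK polyadenylation signal downstream. The short ble and bGH poly(A) fragments picked up by the annotation appear to be backbone remnants rather than functional elements.

The sensor cassette is driven by the human CMV immediate-early enhancer and promoter and terminated by an SV40 poly(A) signal. The feature table shows Cerulean (cyan donor) followed directly by a fragment of human centrin 3 (CETN3) and then Citrine (yellow acceptor), an arrangement consistent with a single fusion protein. In this type of design, metal binding to the central domain changes its conformation and thereby alters energy transfer between the two fluorescent proteins, giving a ratiometric readout. The record states that the sensor does not respond to normal cytosolic calcium levels. A short sequence annotated as an SV40 large T antigen fragment lies just downstream of Citrine, but the record does not explain its role, and the stated localisation is cytosolic. The plasmid is intended for live-cell imaging of Mg2+ after transfection, with the option of G418 selection.
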