Addgene plasmid #50742: pCMVMagFRET-1
Purpose: Expresses MagFRET-1 in the cytosol of mammalian cells. FRET sensor based on Cerulean/Citrine for Mg2+ imaging. Sensor does not respond to normal cytosolic Ca2+ levels.
Depositing lab: Maarten Merkx. Depositing organization: Technische Universiteit Eindhoven. Publication: MagFRET: The First Genetically Encoded Fluorescent Mg(2+) Sensor. Lindenburg LH, Vinkenborg JL, Oortwijn J, Aper SJ, Merkx M. PLoS One. 2013 Dec 2;8(12):e82009. doi: 10.1371/journal.pone.0082009. PubMed 24312622.
Backbone
  Vector backbone: pCMV
  Vector type: Mammalian Expression
  Selectable markers: Neomycin (select with G418)
Growth in bacteria
  Bacterial resistance: Kanamycin, 50 μg/mL
  Growth temperature: 37°C
  Growth strain: XL1 Blue
  Copy number: High Copy
Gene/Insert
  Gene/Insert name: gene encoding for MagFRET-1
Terms and licenses: Academic/Nonprofit Terms; Industry Terms: Not Available to Industry
How to cite: pCMVMagFRET-1 was a gift from Maarten Merkx (Addgene plasmid # 50742 ; http://n2t.net/addgene:50742 ; RRID:Addgene_50742)
