>Addgene plasmid #50742 | pCMVMagFRET-1 | addgene partial sequence | sequence record 77932 | CMV-F 5'-CGCAAATGGGCGGTAGGCGTG-3'
AGCAGAGCTGGTTTAGTGAACCGTCAGATCCGCTAGCGCCGCCACCATGGGCCATATGGTGAGCAAGGGC
GAGGAGCTGTTCACCGGGGTGGTGCCCATCCTGGTCGAGCTGGACGGCGACGTAAACGGCCACAAGTTCA
GCGTGTCCGGCGAGGGCGAGGGCGATGCCACCTACGGCAAGCTGACCCTGAAGTTCATCTGCACCACCGG
TAAGCTGCCCGTGCCCTGGCCCACCCTCGTGACCACCCTGACCTGGGGCGTGCAGTGCTTCGCCCGCTAC
CCCGACCACATGAAGCAGCACGACTTCTTCAAGTCCGCCATGCCCGAAGGCTACGTCCAGGAGCGCACCA
TCTTCTTCAAGGACGACGGCAACTACAAGACCCGCGCCGAGGTGAAGTTCGAGGGCGACACCCTGGTGAA
CCGCATCGAGCTGAAGGGCATCGACTTCAAGGAGGACGGCAACATCCTGGGGCACAAGCTGGAGTACAAC
GCCATCAGCGACAACGTCTATATCACCGCCGACAAGCAGAAGAACGGCATCAAGGCCAACTTCAAGATCC
GCCACAACATCGAGGACGGCAGCGTGCAGCTCGCCGACCACTACCAGCAGAACACCCCCATCGGCGACGG
CCCCGTGCTGCTGCCCGACAACCACTACCTGAGCACCCAGTCCGCCCTGAGCAAAGACCCCAACGAGAAG
CGCGATCACATGGTCCTGCTGGAGTTCGTGACCGCCGCCGGGATCACTAGCGAGGAACAGAAACAAGAAA
TTAAAGATGCTTTTGAACTGTTTGATACAGACAAAGATGAAGCAATAGATTATCATGAACTGAAGGTGGC
AATGAGAGCCTTGGGGTTTGATGTAAAAAAAGCTGATGTACTGAAGATTCTTA
