>Addgene plasmid #50742 | pCMVMagFRET-1 | addgene partial sequence | sequence record 77933 | SV40pA-R 5'-GAAATTTGTGATGCTATTGC-3'
CAACAACAATTGCATTCATTTTATGTTTCAGGTTCAGGGGGAGGTGTGGGAGGTTTTTTAAAGCAAGTAA
AACCTCTACAAATGTGGTATGGCTGATTATGATCTAGAGTCGCGGCCGCTTTACTTGTACAGCTCGTCCA
TGCCGAGAGTGATCCCGGCGGCGGTCACGAACTCCAGCAGGACCATGTGATCGCGCTTCTCGTTGGGGTC
TTTGCTCAGGGCGGACTGGTAGCTCAGGTAGTGGTTGTCGGGCAGCAGCACGGGGCCGTCGCCGATGGGG
GTGTTCTGCTGGTAGTGGTCGGCGAGCTGCACGCTGCCGTCCTCGATGTTGTGGCGGATCTTGAAGTTCA
CCTTGATGCCGTTCTTCTGCTTGTCGGCCATGATATAGACGTTGTGGCTGTTGTAGTTGTACTCAAGCTT
GTGCCCCAGGATGTTGCCGTCCTCCTTGAAGTCGATGCCCTTCAGCTCGATGCGGTTCACCAGGGTGTCG
CCCTCGAACTTCACCTCGGCGCGGGTCTTGTAGTTGCCGTCGTCCTTGAAGAAGATGGTGCGCTCCTGGA
CGTAGCCTTCGGGCATGGCGGACTTGAAGAAGTCGTGCTGCTTCATGTGGTCGGGGTAGCGGGCGAAGCA
CATCAGGCCGTAGCCGAAGGTGGTCACGAGGGTGGGCCAGGGCACGGGCAGCTTGCCGGTGGTGCAGATG
AACTTCAGGGTCAGCTTGCCGTAGGTGGCATCGCCCTCGCCCTCGCCGGACACGCTGAACTTGTGGCCGT
TTACGTCGCCGTCCAGCTCGACCAGGATGGGCACCACCCCGGTGAACAGCTCCTCGCCCTTGCTCACCAT
GGCATCTCTTTCCAATATCCAGTCTGTCACAACTTCATTAAAATCTTCAAAGGTGATTTTCCCTGTGGCT
TCTCTGTCATAATCTTTAAGAATCTTCAGTACATC
