>Addgene plasmid #50742 | pCMVMagFRET-1 | addgene partial sequence | sequence record 77934 | Citrine RV 5'-CATCAGGCCGTAGCCGAAGG-3'
GGCCAGGGCACGGGCAGCTTGCCGGTGGTGCAGATGAACTTCAGGGTCAGCTTGCCGTAGGTGGCATCGC
CCTCGCCCTCGCCGGACACGCTGAACTTGTGGCCGTTTACGTCGCCGTCCAGCTCGACCAGGATGGGCAC
CACCCCGGTGAACAGCTCCTCGCCCTTGCTCACCATGGCATCTCTTTCCAATATCCAGTCTGTCACAACT
TCATTAAAATCTTCAAAGGTGATTTTCCCTGTGGCTTCTCTGTCATAATCTTTAAGAATCTTCAGTACAT
CAGCTTTTTTTACATCAAACCCCAAGGCTCTCATTGCCACCTTCAGTTCATGATAATCTATTGCTTCATC
TTTGTCTGTATCAAACAGTTCAAAAGCATCTTTAATTTCTTGTTTCTGTTCCTCGCTAGTGATCCCGGCG
GCGGTCACGAACTCCAGCAGGACCATGTGATCGCGCTTCTCGTTGGGGTCTTTGCTCAGGGCGGACTGGG
TGCTCAGGTAGTGGTTGTCGGGCAGCAGCACGGGGCCGTCGCCGATGGGGGTGTTCTGCTGGTAGTGGTC
GGCGAGCTGCACGCTGCCGTCCTCGATGTTGTGGCGGATCTTGAAGTTGGCCTTGATGCCGTTCTTCTGC
TTGTCGGCGGTGATATAGACGTTGTCGCTGATGGCGTTGTACTCCAGCTTGTGCCCCAGGATGTTGCCGT
CCTCCTTGAAGTCGATGCCCTTCAGCTCGATGCGGTTCACCAGGGTGTCGCCCTCGAACTTCACCTCGGC
GCGGGTCTTGTAGTTGCCGTCGTCCTTGAAGAAGATGGTGCGCTCCTGGACGTAGCCTTCGGGCATGGCG
GACTTGAAGAAGTCGTGCTGCTTCATGTGGTCGGGGTAGCGGGCGAAGCACTGCACGCCCCA
